Addgene plasmid #134692: pGEX-4T Doc2beta C2AB(125) F222C
Purpose: Encodes cytoplasmic domain of Doc2beta for bacterial expression, purification, and labeling
Depositing lab: Edwin Chapman. Depositing organization: University of Wisconsin, Madison. Publication: Phosphatidylinositol 4,5-bisphosphate drives Ca(2+)-independent membrane penetration by the tandem C2 domain proteins synaptotagmin-1 and Doc2beta. Bradberry MM, Bao H, Lou X, Chapman ER. J Biol Chem. 2019 Jul 12;294(28):10942-10953. doi: 10.1074/jbc.RA119.007929. Epub 2019 May 30. PubMed 31147445.
Backbone
  Vector backbone: pGEX4T
  Backbone manufacturer: GE Healthcare
  Vector type: Bacterial Expression
Growth in bacteria
  Bacterial resistance: Ampicillin, 100 μg/mL
  Growth temperature: 37°C
  Growth strain: DH5alpha
  Copy number: High Copy
Gene/Insert
  Gene/Insert name: Double C2 protein beta
  Species: R. norvegicus (rat)
  Mutation: F222C, C145A, C217A, C249A, C290A, C338A, C387A
  Entrez Gene: Doc2b
  Tag / fusion protein: GST (N terminal on insert)
  Cloning method: Restriction Enzyme; 5′ cloning site Unknown (unknown if destroyed); 3′ cloning site Unknown (unknown if destroyed)
Terms and licenses: Academic/Nonprofit Terms; Industry Terms: Not Available to Industry
How to cite: pGEX-4T Doc2beta C2AB(125) F222C was a gift from Edwin Chapman (Addgene plasmid # 134692 ; http://n2t.net/addgene:134692 ; RRID:Addgene_134692)
