[The description below was written by a language model from this plasmid's Addgene catalogue record and pLannotate feature annotations shown in this document.]
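Description:
pGEX-4T Doc2beta C2AB(125) F222C is a bacterial expression plasmid built on the commercial pGEX-4T backbone for producing a GST-tagged fragment of rat Double C2 protein beta (Doc2b) in E. coli. It replicates from a high-copy ColE1/pMB1-type origin and is selected with ampicillin through the β-lactamase (AmpR) gene. The 5.8 kb sequence also shows backbone remnants typical of this vector family, including short rop and bom fragments, a lac promoter/operator with a lacZα segment, and a small yciV fragment. None of these contribute to the payload.

Expression is driven by the strong hybrid tac promoter, followed by a lac operator. The plasmid carries its own lacI gene, so transcription stays repressed until it is induced with IPTG. The open reading frame begins with Schistosoma japonicum glutathione S-transferase, fused at its C terminus to a Doc2b fragment of about 860 bp. According to the construct name and stated purpose, this fragment is the cytoplasmic tandem C2 domain region (C2AB); the "125" in the name probably marks the starting residue, though the record does not say so. The GST tag allows affinity purification on glutathione resin. No protease cleavage site is annotated in the short linker between GST and the insert.

The insert carries six cysteine-to-alanine substitutions (C145A, C217A, C249A, C290A, C338A, C387A) together with F222C. This pattern is consistent with removing existing cysteines and leaving a single introduced cysteine at position 222 for site-specific labeling, in line with the stated use for expression, purification and labeling. The associated study examined membrane penetration by tandem C2 domain proteins. The cloning sites used are not recorded.
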