Features (pLannotate 1.2.2; 17 found; start..end, strand, type, name):
      1..29      +  promoter       tac promoter: strong E. coli promoter; hybrid between the trp and lac UV5 promoters
     37..53      +  protein_bind   lac operator: The lac repressor binds to the lac operator to inhibit transcription in E. coli. This inhibition can be relieved by adding lactose or isopropyl-β-D-thiogalactopyranoside (IPTG). lac repressor encoded by lacI
     76..729     +  CDS            GST26_SCHJA: Experimental evidence at protein level: Swiss-Prot protein existence level 1. GST isoenzymes appear to play a central role in the parasite detoxification system. Other functions are also suspected including a role in increasing the solubility of haematin in the parasite gut. From Schistosoma japonicum (Blood fluke).
    763..1626    +  CDS            Doc2b (fragment): DOC2B_RAT - Experimental evidence at protein level: Swiss-Prot protein existence level 1. Calcium sensor which positively regulates SNARE-dependent fusion of vesicles with membranes. Binds phospholipids in a calcium- dependent manner and may act at the priming stage of fusion by modifying membrane curvature to stimulate fusion. Involved in calcium- triggered exocytosis in chromaffin cells and calcium-dependent spontaneous release of neurotransmitter in absence of action potentials in neuronal cells. Involved both in glucose-stimulated insulin secretion in pancreatic cells and insulin-dependent
   1657..1696    +  CDS            rop (fragment): Rop protein, which maintains plasmids at low copy number; rop
   1798..1838    +  misc_feature   bom (fragment): basis of mobility region from pBR322
   1943..2047    +  promoter       AmpR promoter: bla
   2048..2908    +  CDS            AmpR: β-lactamase; bla; confers resistance to ampicillin, carbenicillin, and related antibiotics
   3079..3667    +  rep_origin     ori: high-copy-number ColE1/pMB1/pBR322/pUC origin of replication
   3853..3904    -  misc_feature   bom (fragment): basis of mobility region from pBR322
   3911..3988    +  promoter       lacI promoter: lacI
   3989..5071    +  CDS            lacI: lac repressor; lacI; The lac repressor binds to the lac operator to inhibit transcription in E. coli. This inhibition can be relieved by adding lactose or isopropyl-β-D-thiogalactopyranoside (IPTG).
   5084..5105    +  protein_bind   CAP binding site: CAP binding activates transcription in the presence of cAMP. E. coli catabolite activator protein
   5120..5150    +  promoter       lac promoter: promoter for the E. coli lac operon
   5158..5174    +  protein_bind   lac operator: The lac repressor binds to the lac operator to inhibit transcription in E. coli. This inhibition can be relieved by adding lactose or isopropyl-β-D-thiogalactopyranoside (IPTG). lac repressor encoded by lacI
   5194..5367    +  CDS            lacZα: LacZα fragment of β-galactosidase; lacZ fragment
   5631..5747    -  CDS            yciV (fragment): RNAAM_ECOLI - Also known as trpH From Escherichia coli (strain K12).
>Addgene plasmid #134692 | pGEX-4T Doc2beta C2AB(125) F222C | addgene full sequence | sequence record 317154 | Addgene NGS Result
TTGACAATTAATCATCGGCTCGTATAATGTGTGGAATTGTGAGCGGATAACAATTTCACACAGGAAACAG
TATTCATGTCCCCTATACTAGGTTATTGGAAAATTAAGGGCCTTGTGCAACCCACTCGACTTCTTTTGGA
ATATCTTGAAGAAAAATATGAAGAGCATTTGTATGAGCGCGATGAAGGTGATAAATGGCGAAACAAAAAG
TTTGAATTGGGTTTGGAGTTTCCCAATCTTCCTTATTATATTGATGGTGATGTTAAATTAACACAGTCTA
TGGCCATCATACGTTATATAGCTGACAAGCACAACATGTTGGGTGGTTGTCCAAAAGAGCGTGCAGAGAT
TTCAATGCTTGAAGGAGCGGTTTTGGATATTAGATACGGTGTTTCGAGAATTGCATATAGTAAAGACTTT
GAAACTCTCAAAGTTGATTTTCTTAGCAAGCTACCTGAAATGCTGAAAATGTTCGAAGATCGTTTATGTC
ATAAAACATATTTAAATGGTGATCATGTAACCCATCCTGACTTCATGTTGTATGACGCTCTTGATGTTGT
TTTATACATGGACCCAATGTGCCTGGATGCGTTCCCAAAATTAGTTTGTTTTAAAAAACGTATTGAAGCT
ATCCCACAAATTGATAAGTACTTGAAATCCAGCAAGTATATAGCATGGCCTTTGCAGGGCTGGCAAGCCA
CGTTTGGTGGTGGCGACCATCCTCCAAAATCGGATCTGGTTCCGCGTGGATCCGGATCTGGATCAGCCCT
GGGTACACTGGACTTCAGTCTGCTCTATGACCAGGAGAACAACGCACTGCACGCGACCATCAGCAAAGCC
AAGGGCCTGAAGCCGATGGATCACAATGGACTGGCTGATCCCTACGTCAAACTACACTTGCTGCCTGGAG
CCAGCAAGGCAAATAAGCTCAGAACAAAAACCCTACGGAACACTCTGAACCCCTCCTGGAACGAGACCCT
CACCTATTACGGGATCACGGATGAGGACATGATCCGAAAGACCCTGAGGATCTCCGTGGCGGACGAGGAC
AAATGCCGCCACAACGAGTTCATCGGAGAGACTCGAGTGCCCCTGAAGAAGCTGAAACCCAACCACACCA
AGACATTCAGCATCGCGCTGGAGAAGCAGCTGCCGGTGGACAAGGCAGAGGACAAGTCCCTGGAGGAGCG
TGGCCGCATCCTCATCTCTCTCAAGTACAGCTCACAGAAGCAGGGCCTGCTGGTGGGCATCGTTCGCGCG
GCACACCTGGCGGCCATGGATGCTAACGGCTACTCAGACCCCTACGTGAAAACATATCTGAAACCAGATG
TAGACAAGAAATCCAAGCATAAGACCGCAGTCAAGAAGAAAACACTAAACCCTGAATTCAATGAGGAGTT
CGCGTACGAGATCAAGCATGGAGACCTAGCCAAAAAGACCCTGGAGGTCACTGTCTGGGACTATGATATT
GGAAAATCCAATGATTTCATCGGTGGGGTGGTTCTGGGCATCAATGCCAAGGGTGAGCGCCTGAAGCACT
GGTTTGACGCGCTGAAGAACAAGGACAAGAGGATTGAGCGTTGGCACACGCTCACCAATGAGATCCCAGG
GGCTGTACTCAGCGACTGAGCGGCCGCATCGTGACTGACTGACGATCTGCCTCGCGCGTTTCGGTGATGA
CGGTGAAAACCTCTGACACATGCAGCTCCCGGAGACGGTCACAGCTTGTCTGTAAGCGGATGCCGGGAGC
AGACAAGCCCGTCAGGGCGCGTCAGCGGGTGTTGGCGGGTGTCGGGGCGCAGCCATGACCCAGTCACGTA
GCGATAGCGGAGTGTATAATTCTTGAAGACGAAAGGGCCTCGTGATACGCCTATTTTTATAGGTTAATGT
CATGATAATAATGGTTTCTTAGACGTCAGGTGGCACTTTTCGGGGAAATGTGCGCGGAACCCCTATTTGT
TTATTTTTCTAAATACATTCAAATATGTATCCGCTCATGAGACAATAACCCTGATAAATGCTTCAATAAT
ATTGAAAAAGGAAGAGTATGAGTATTCAACATTTCCGTGTCGCCCTTATTCCCTTTTTTGCGGCATTTTG
CCTTCCTGTTTTTGCTCACCCAGAAACGCTGGTGAAAGTAAAAGATGCTGAAGATCAGTTGGGTGCACGA
GTGGGTTACATCGAACTGGATCTCAACAGCGGTAAGATCCTTGAGAGTTTTCGCCCCGAAGAACGTTTTC
CAATGATGAGCACTTTTAAAGTTCTGCTATGTGGCGCGGTATTATCCCGTGTTGACGCCGGGCAAGAGCA
ACTCGGTCGCCGCATACACTATTCTCAGAATGACTTGGTTGAGTACTCACCAGTCACAGAAAAGCATCTT
ACGGATGGCATGACAGTAAGAGAATTATGCAGTGCTGCCATAACCATGAGTGATAACACTGCGGCCAACT
TACTTCTGACAACGATCGGAGGACCGAAGGAGCTAACCGCTTTTTTGCACAACATGGGGGATCATGTAAC
TCGCCTTGATCGTTGGGAACCGGAGCTGAATGAAGCCATACCAAACGACGAGCGTGACACCACGATGCCT
GCAGCAATGGCAACAACGTTGCGCAAACTATTAACTGGCGAACTACTTACTCTAGCTTCCCGGCAACAAT
TAATAGACTGGATGGAGGCGGATAAAGTTGCAGGACCACTTCTGCGCTCGGCCCTTCCGGCTGGCTGGTT
TATTGCTGATAAATCTGGAGCCGGTGAGCGTGGGTCTCGCGGTATCATTGCAGCACTGGGGCCAGATGGT
AAGCCCTCCCGTATCGTAGTTATCTACACGACGGGGAGTCAGGCAACTATGGATGAACGAAATAGACAGA
TCGCTGAGATAGGTGCCTCACTGATTAAGCATTGGTAACTGTCAGACCAAGTTTACTCATATATACTTTA
GATTGATTTAAAACTTCATTTTTAATTTAAAAGGATCTAGGTGAAGATCCTTTTTGATAATCTCATGACC
AAAATCCCTTAACGTGAGTTTTCGTTCCACTGAGCGTCAGACCCCGTAGAAAAGATCAAAGGATCTTCTT
GAGATCCTTTTTTTCTGCGCGTAATCTGCTGCTTGCAAACAAAAAAACCACCGCTACCAGCGGTGGTTTG
TTTGCCGGATCAAGAGCTACCAACTCTTTTTCCGAAGGTAACTGGCTTCAGCAGAGCGCAGATACCAAAT
ACTGTCCTTCTAGTGTAGCCGTAGTTAGGCCACCACTTCAAGAACTCTGTAGCACCGCCTACATACCTCG
CTCTGCTAATCCTGTTACCAGTGGCTGCTGCCAGTGGCGATAAGTCGTGTCTTACCGGGTTGGACTCAAG
ACGATAGTTACCGGATAAGGCGCAGCGGTCGGGCTGAACGGGGGGTTCGTGCACACAGCCCAGCTTGGAG
CGAACGACCTACACCGAACTGAGATACCTACAGCGTGAGCTATGAGAAAGCGCCACGCTTCCCGAAGGGA
GAAAGGCGGACAGGTATCCGGTAAGCGGCAGGGTCGGAACAGGAGAGCGCACGAGGGAGCTTCCAGGGGG
AAACGCCTGGTATCTTTATAGTCCTGTCGGGTTTCGCCACCTCTGACTTGAGCGTCGATTTTTGTGATGC
TCGTCAGGGGGGCGGAGCCTATGGAAAAACGCCAGCAACGCGGCCTTTTTACGGTTCCTGGCCTTTTGCT
GGCCTTTTGCTCACATGTTCTTTCCTGCGTTATCCCCTGATTCTGTGGATAACCGTATTACCGCCTTTGA
GTGAGCTGATACCGCTCGCCGCAGCCGAACGACCGAGCGCAGCGAGTCAGTGAGCGAGGAAGCGGAAGAG
CGCCTGATGCGGTATTTTCTCCTTACGCATCTGTGCGGTATTTCACACCGCATAAATTCCGACACCATCG
AATGGCGCAAAACCTTTCGCGGTATGGCATGATAGCGCCCGGAAGAGAGTCAATTCAGGGTGGTGAATGT
GAAACCAGTAACGTTATACGATGTCGCAGAGTATGCCGGTGTCTCTTATCAGACCGTTTCCCGCGTGGTG
AACCAGGCCAGCCACGTTTCTGCGAAAACGCGGGAAAAAGTGGAAGCGGCGATGGCGGAGCTGAATTACA
TTCCCAACCGCGTGGCACAACAACTGGCGGGCAAACAGTCGTTGCTGATTGGCGTTGCCACCTCCAGTCT
GGCCCTGCACGCGCCGTCGCAAATTGTCGCGGCGATTAAATCTCGCGCCGATCAACTGGGTGCCAGCGTG
GTGGTGTCGATGGTAGAACGAAGCGGCGTCGAAGCCTGTAAAGCGGCGGTGCACAATCTTCTCGCGCAAC
GCGTCAGTGGGCTGATCATTAACTATCCGCTGGATGACCAGGATGCCATTGCTGTGGAAGCTGCCTGCAC
TAATGTTCCGGCGTTATTTCTTGATGTCTCTGACCAGACACCCATCAACAGTATTATTTTCTCCCATGAA
GACGGTACGCGACTGGGCGTGGAGCATCTGGTCGCATTGGGTCACCAGCAAATCGCGCTGTTAGCGGGCC
CATTAAGTTCTGTCTCGGCGCGTCTGCGTCTGGCTGGCTGGCATAAATATCTCACTCGCAATCAAATTCA
GCCGATAGCGGAACGGGAAGGCGACTGGAGTGCCATGTCCGGTTTTCAACAAACCATGCAAATGCTGAAT
GAGGGCATCGTTCCCACTGCGATGCTGGTTGCCAACGATCAGATGGCGCTGGGCGCAATGCGCGCCATTA
CCGAGTCCGGGCTGCGCGTTGGTGCGGATATCTCGGTAGTGGGATACGACGATACCGAAGACAGCTCATG
TTATATCCCGCCGTTAACCACCATCAAACAGGATTTTCGCCTGCTGGGGCAAACCAGCGTGGACCGCTTG
CTGCAACTCTCTCAGGGCCAGGCGGTGAAGGGCAATCAGCTGTTGCCCGTCTCACTGGTGAAAAGAAAAA
CCACCCTGGCGCCCAATACGCAAACCGCCTCTCCCCGCGCGTTGGCCGATTCATTAATGCAGCTGGCACG
ACAGGTTTCCCGACTGGAAAGCGGGCAGTGAGCGCAACGCAATTAATGTAAGTTAGCTCACTCATTAGGC
ACCCCAGGCTTTACACTTTATGCTTCCGGCTCGTATGTTGTGTGGAATTGTGAGCGGATAACAATTTCAC
ACAGGAAACAGCTATGACCATGATTACGGATTCACTGGCCGTCGTTTTACAACGTCGTGACTGGGAAAAC
CCTGGCGTTACCCAACTTAATCGCCTTGCAGCACATCCCCCTTTCGCCAGCTGGCGTAATAGCGAAGAGG
CCCGCACCGATCGCCCTTCCCAACAGTTGCGCAGCCTGAATGGCGAATGGCGCTTTGCCTGGTTTCCGGC
ACCAGAAGCGGTGCCGGAAAGCTGGCTGGAGTGCGATCTTCCTGAGGCCGATACTGTCGTCGTCCCCTCA
AACTGGCAGATGCACGGTTACGATGCGCCCATCTACACCAACGTGACCTATCCCATTACGGTCAATCCGC
CGTTTGTTCCCACGGAGAATCCGACGGGTTGTTACTCGCTCACATTTAATGTTGATGAAAGCTGGCTACA
GGAAGGCCAGACGCGAATTATTTTTGATGGCGTTGGAATTAGCTTATCGACTGCACGGTGCACCAATGCT
TCTGGCGTCAGGCAGCCATCGGAAGCTGTGGTATGGCTGTGCAGGTCGTAAATCACTGCATAATTCGTGT
CGCTCAAGGCGCACTCCCGTTCTGGATAATGTTTTTTGCGCCGACATCATAACGGTTCTGGCAAATATTC
TGAAATGAGCTG
